Addgene plasmid #62779: mEos4b-RabL5-N
Purpose: Localization: Ras GTPase, N1 Cloning Vector, Excitation:505 / 569, Emission:516 / 581
Depositing lab: Michael Davidson & Loren Looger. Depositing organization: Florida State University, Tallahassee.
Backbone
  Vector backbone: N1 Cloning Vector
  Vector type: Mammalian Expression
  Selectable markers: Neomycin (select with G418)
Growth in bacteria
  Bacterial resistance: Kanamycin, 50 μg/mL
  Growth temperature: 37°C
  Growth strain: DH5alpha
  Copy number: High Copy
Gene/Insert
  Gene/Insert name: RabL5 (alt name: RAS oncogene family-like 5)
  Species: M. musculus (mouse)
  Mutation: none
  Promoter: CMV
  Tag / fusion protein: mEos4b (C terminal on backbone)
  Cloning method: Unknown
  Sequencing primers: 5′ CMV-F; 3′ SV40pA-R
Terms and licenses: Academic/Nonprofit Terms; Industry Terms
How to cite: mEos4b-RabL5-N was a gift from Michael Davidson & Loren Looger (Addgene plasmid # 62779 ; http://n2t.net/addgene:62779 ; RRID:Addgene_62779)
