[The description below was written by a language model from this plasmid's Addgene catalogue record.]
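Description:
mEos4b-RabL5-N is a mammalian expression plasmid built on an N1-type cloning vector, a layout in which the gene of interest is placed upstream of the fluorescent protein so that the tag ends up at the C terminus of the fusion. It is maintained in E. coli as a high-copy plasmid under kanamycin selection, and it carries a neomycin resistance marker that allows G418 selection of transfected mammalian cells. The record does not include a feature table, so the origins of replication and the promoters driving the resistance marker are not stated. The listed 3′ sequencing primer suggests an SV40 polyadenylation signal lies downstream of the fusion.

The insert is mouse RabL5 (RAS oncogene family-like 5), recorded as carrying no mutations and expressed from the strong constitutive CMV promoter. It is fused in frame to mEos4b, encoded by the backbone at the C-terminal end of RabL5. mEos4b is a photoconvertible fluorescent protein, which matches the two spectral states in the record: a green form with excitation and emission near 505 and 516 nm, and a red form near 569 and 581 nm. Conversion from green to red is generally triggered by violet or near-UV illumination.

The stated purpose is localization of this Ras-family GTPase-like protein, so the construct serves as a fusion marker for imaging the distribution of RabL5 in transfected mammalian cells. Photoconvertibility of the tag also makes such fusions suitable for tracking selected protein pools and for single-molecule localization microscopy, although the record does not specify a particular application. The cloning method is listed as unknown.
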