>Addgene plasmid #62779 | mEos4b-RabL5-N | addgene partial sequence | sequence record 147141 | AllEos-R 5'-GTACCATCTCCGTCGATCAC-3'
TACGGAGTTTGATCCTCATGTCTGGCTTAATCGCACTCACCATGGTGGCGACCGGTGGATCCCGGGCCCG
CGGTACCCCACCACTGCCTCCGCGACTGGTGATGATGAGCATCTCCTCGCGGTCTCTGCTCTCCGACATG
GAGTTGATGATGCTTTTTAAATACTTGATGAACTCCACCCGGACCTCCTCAGGGTCTTCCTCCAGGTTTG
AGTGCACCAGCTTCAGCTTGTTCAAGGGGGGAGACAAAGCCAGGCTGCCCCTTTCTCCTCCGGAGCCCGG
TTTGTGGTGGGCCACAAGCATGCAGTGACTGTCTTGGAGGAACTGTTGCTGGACAAAACAGGAATACCAC
ATTTCAATTTCCTTTAGGTGGCTTGGGATATCAGCATTGAAGACAATCACCACTCCATGAGCATCCTTCA
TCAGAGCGGGCCAGCAGGACTCAAACTTAGAGTCGCCACCACAGTCCCAGAGCTCGAATTCGCAGCCCGT
GCCTTTGTTGTTGCTGGTGACATGTGGGTTCTCAAACTCTAGGATCCTCACACCTTGTGTTGGGTTATAT
TCAGTGATGTCCGAAGATTCAGTGAGAAAGTTGGCCAACACTGTTTTGCCGCTCTCGCAGGGGCCCACGA
AGAGGATCTTAGCCTTCAGCATGGTGGCAGATCTGAGTCCGGTAGCGCTAGCGGATCTGACGGTTCACTA
AACCAGCTCTGCTTATATAGACCTC
